>Addgene plasmid #138727 | pHIE047 ZF43x3-S mKate2 (TUPV1) | addgene full sequence | sequence record 317944 | Addgene NGS Result
CACATTTCCCCGAAAAGTGCCACCTGACGTCGACGGATCGGGAGATCGAAGACGGTGCCAAGGTCTTGAC
AAACGAGTGCTAGTACAAGATCGCGTCGACGGATCGGGAGATCTGAATTAGAGTGAGGACAATCGTATAC
AAGTAGATCCAGAGTGAGGACTACCTATAGAAGTAAGAGTGAGGACAATCGTATACAAGTAGATCCCTCT
AGAGGGTATATAATGGGGGCCACTAGTCTACTACCAGAGCTCATCGCTAGCGCCACCATGGTGAGCGAGC
TGATTAAGGAGAACATGCACATGAAGCTGTATATGGAGGGCACCGTGAACAACCACCACTTCAAGTGTAC
CTCCGAGGGCGAAGGCAAGCCCTACGAGGGCACCCAGACCATGAGAATCAAGGCGGTCGAGGGCGGCCCT
CTCCCCTTCGCCTTCGACATCCTGGCTACCAGCTTCATGTACGGCAGCAAAACCTTCATCAACCACACCC
AGGGCATCCCCGACTTCTTTAAGCAGTCCTTCCCCGAGGGCTTCACATGGGAGAGAGTCACCACATACGA
AGATGGGGGCGTGCTGACCGCTACCCAGGACACCAGCCTCCAGGACGGCTGCCTCATCTACAACGTCAAG
ATCAGAGGGGTGAACTTCCCATCCAACGGCCCTGTGATGCAGAAGAAAACACTCGGCTGGGAGGCCTCCA
CCGAAACCCTGTACCCCGCTGACGGCGGCCTGGAAGGCAGAGCCGACATGGCCCTGAAGCTCGTGGGCGG
GGGCCACCTGATCTGCAACTTGAAAACCACATACAGATCCAAGAAACCCGCTAAGAACCTCAAGATGCCC
GGCGTCTACTATGTGGACAGGAGACTGGAAAGAATCAAGGAGGCCGACAAAGAAACCTACGTCGAGCAGC
ACGAGGTGGCTGTGGCCAGATACTGCGACCTCCCTAGCAAACTGGGGCACAGATGAGCGGCCGCTCGAGT
CTAGAGGGCCCGTTTAAACCCGCTGATCAGCCTCGACTGTGCCTTCTAGTTGCCAGCCATCTGTTGTTTG
CCCCTCCCCCGTGCCTTCCTTGACCCTGGAAGGTGCCACTCCCACTGTCCTTTCCTAATAAAATGAGGAA
ATTGCATCGCATTGTCTGAGTAGGTGTCATTCTATTCTGGGGGGTGGGGTGGGGCAGGACAGCAAGGGGG
AGGATTGGGAAGTCAATAGCAGGCATGCTGGGGATGCGGTGGGCTCTATGGCTTCTGAGGCAGGTCGAGG
GTACATGCGCCTTACTCCTTGTGAGCGCATCGCGATAAGCTCTAGAGGGACAGCCCCCCCCCAAAGCCCC
CAGGGATGTAATTACGTCCCTCCCCCGCTAGGGGGCAGCAGCGAGCCGCCCGGGGCTCCGCTCCGGTCCG
GCGCTCCCCCCGCATCCCCGAGCCGGCAGCGTGCGGGGACAGCCCGGGCACGGGGAAGGTGGCACGGGAT
CGCTTTCCTCTGAACGCTTCTCGCTGCTCTTTGAGCCTGCAGACACCTGGGGGGATACGGGGAAAAAGCT
TTAGGCTGAAAGAGAGATTTAGAATGACAGAATCATAGAACGGCCTGCGTACGGATGGGGCTCTAGCTCT
AGAGCTTGATATCGAATTCCTGCAGCCCCGCTAGAGGGACAGCCCCCCCCCAAAGCCCCCAGGGATGTAA
TTACGTCCCTCCCCCGCTAGGGGGCAGCAGCGAGCCGCCCGGGGCTCCGCTCCGGTCCGGCGCTCCCCCC
GCATCCCCGAGCCGGCAGCGTGCGGGGACAGCCCGGGCACGGGGAAGGTGGCACGGGATCGCTTTCCTCT
GAACGCTTCTCGCTGCTCTTTGAGCCTGCAGACACCTGGGGGGATACGGGGAAAAAGCTTTAGGCTGAAA
GAGAGATTTAGAATGACAGAATCATAGAACGGCCTGGGCGCGCCTGGTGGCGAACGATCAACAGACGGGA
GAGGGCAAAAGTCTTCGCTGACAGCGACCGGACTCTAGGGGGTATCCCC
[124 nt withheld, positions 2010-2133]
C
[91 nt withheld, positions 2135-2225]
A
[49 nt withheld, positions 2227-2275]
CCTTTGACGTTGGAGTCCACGTTCTTT
[37 nt withheld, positions 2303-2339]
ACCCTATCTCGGTCTATTCTTTTGATTTATAAGGGATTTTGCCGATTTCGGCCTATTGGTTAAAAAATGA
GCTGATTTAACAAAAATTTAACGCGAATTAATTCTGTGGAATGTGTGTCAGTTAGGCTCAATTAGTCAGC
AACCATAGTCCCGCCCCTAACTCCGCCCATCCCGCCCCTAACTCCGCCCAGTTCCGCCCATTCTCCGCCC
CATGGCTGACTAATTTTTTTTATTTATGCAGAGGCCGAGGCCGCCTCTGCCTCTGAGCTATTCCAGAAGT
AGTGAGGAGGCTTTTTTGGAGGCCTAGGCTTTTGCAAAAAGCTCCCGGGAGCTTGTATATCCATTTTCGG
AGGTTGGGCTTCGGAATCGTTTTCCGGGACGCCGGCTGGATGATCCTCCAGCGCGGGGATCTCATGCTGG
AGTTCTTCGCCCACCCCAACTTGTTTATTGCAGCTTATAATGGTTACAAATAAAGCAATAGCATCACAAA
TTTCACAAATAAAGCATTTTTTTCACTGCATTCTAGTTGTGGTTTGTCCAAACTCATCAATGTATCTTAT
CATGTCTGTATACCGTCGACCTCTAGCTAGAGCTTGGCGTAATCATGGTCATAGCTGTTTCCTGTGTGAA
ATTGTTATCCGCTCACAATTCCACACAACATACGAGCCGGAAGCATAAAGTGTAAAGCCTGGGGTGCCTA
ATGAGTGAGCTAACTCACATTAATTGCGTTGCGCTCACTGCCCGCTTTCCAGTCGGGAAACCTGTCGTGC
CAGCTGCATTAATGAATCGGCCAACGCGCGGGGAGAGGCGGTTTGCGTATTGGGCGCTCTTCCGCTTCCT
CGCTCACTGACTCGCTGCGCTCGGTCGTTCGGCTGCGGCGAGCGGTATCAGCTCACTCAAAGGCGGTAAT
ACGGTTATCCACAGAATCAGGGGATAACGCAGGAAAGAACATGTGAGCAAAAGGCCAGCAAAAGGCCAGG
AACCGTAAAAAGGCCGCGTTGCTGGCGTTTTTCCATAGGCTCCGCCCCCCTGACGAGCATCACAAAAATC
GACGCTCAAGTCAGAGGTGGCGAAACCCGACAGGACTATAAAGATACCAGGCGTTTCCCCCTGGAAGCTC
CCTCGTGCGCTCTCCTGTTCCGACCCTGCCGCTTACCGGATACCTGTCCGCCTTTCTCCCTTCGGGAAGC
GTGGCGCTTTCTCATAGCTCACGCTGTAGGTATCTCAGTTCGGTGTAGGTCGTTCGCTCCAAGCTGGGCT
GTGTGCACGAACCCCCCGTTCAGCCCGACCGCTGCGCCTTATCCGGTAACTATCGTCTTGAGTCCAACCC
GGTAAGACACGACTTATCGCCACTGGCAGCAGCCACTGGTAACAGGATTAGCAGAGCGAGGTATGTAGGC
GGTGCTACAGAGTTCTTGAAGTGGTGGCCTAACTACGGCTACACTAGAAGAACAGTATTTGGTATCTGCG
CTCTGCTGAAGCCAGTTACCTTCGGAAAAAGAGTTGGTAGCTCTTGATCCGGCAAACAAACCACCGCTGG
TAGCGGTGGTTTTTTTGTTTGCAAGCAGCAGATTACGCGCAGAAAAAAAGGATCTCAAGAAGATCCTTTG
ATCTTTTCTACGGGGTCTGACGCTCAGTGGAACGAAAACTCACGTTAAGGGATTTTGGTCATGAGATTAT
CAAAAAGGATCTTCACCTAGATCCTTTTAAATTAAAAATGAAGTTTTAAATCAATCTAAAGTATATATGA
GTAAACTTGGTCTGACAGTTACCAATGCTTAATCAGTGAGGCACCTATCTCAGCGATCTGTCTATTTCGT
TCATCCATAGTTGCCTGACTCCCCGTCGTGTAGATAACTACGATACGGGAGGGCTTACCATCTGGCCCCA
GTGCTGCAATGATACCGCGAGATCCACGCTCACCGGCTCCAGATTTATCAGCAATAAACCAGCCAGCCGG
AAGGGCCGAGCGCAGAAGTGGTCCTGCAACTTTATCCGCCTCCATCCAGTCTATTAATTGTTGCCGGGAA
GCTAGAGTAAGTAGTTCGCCAGTTAATAGTTTGCGCAACGTTGTTGCCATTGCTACAGGCATCGTGGTGT
CACGCTCGTCGTTTGGTATGGCTTCATTCAGCTCCGGTTCCCAACGATCAAGGCGAGTTACATGATCCCC
CATGTTGTGCAAAAAAGCGGTTAGCTCCTTCGGTCCTCCGATCGTTGTCAGAAGTAAGTTGGCCGCAGTG
TTATCACTCATGGTTATGGCAGCACTGCATAATTCTCTTACTGTCATGCCATCCGTAAGATGCTTTTCTG
TGACTGGTGAGTACTCAACCAAGTCATTCTGAGAATAGTGTATGCGGCGACCGAGTTGCTCTTGCCCGGC
GTCAATACGGGATAATACCGCGCCACATAGCAGAACTTTAAAAGTGCTCATCATTGGAAAACGTTCTTCG
GGGCGAAAACTCTCAAGGATCTTACCGCTGTTGAGATCCAGTTCGATGTAACCCACTCGTGCACCCAACT
GATCTTCAGCATCTTTTACTTTCACCAGCGTTTCTGGGTGAGCAAAAACAGGAAGGCAAAATGCCGCAAA
AAAGGGAATAAGGGCGACACGGAAATGTTGAATACTCATACTCTTCCTTTTTCAATATTATTGAAGCATT
TATCAGGGTTATTGTCTCATGAGCGGATACATATTTGAATGTATTTAGAAAAATAAACAAATAGGGGTTC
CGCG
Features (pLannotate 1.2.2; 16 found; start..end, strand, type, name):
    210..226     +  promoter       minP (fragment): minimal TATA-box promoter with low basal activity
    268..963     +  CDS            mKate2: mKate2 is a basic (constitutively fluorescent) red fluorescent protein published in 2009, derived from Entacmaea quadricolor. It is reported to be a rapidly-maturing monomer with moderate acid sensitivity.
   1017..1128    +  polyA_signal   bGH poly(A) signal: bovine growth hormone polyadenylation signal
   1613..1638    -  misc_feature   MCS (fragment): pBluescript multiple cloning site
   2010..2438    +  rep_origin     f1 ori (sequence partly withheld): f1 bacteriophage origin of replication; arrow indicates direction of (+) strand synthesis
   2443..2465    +  promoter       SV40 promoter (fragment): SV40 enhancer and early promoter
   2466..2657    +  promoter       SV40 promoter: SV40 early promoter
   2684..2782    +  CDS            ble (fragment): BLE_KLEPN - Experimental evidence at protein level: Swiss-Prot protein existence level 1. Binding protein with a strong affinity to the bleomycin family of antibiotics. Binds to CL990; an antimitotic-antibiotic compound. From Klebsiella pneumoniae.
   2777..2898    +  polyA_signal   SV40 poly(A) signal: SV40 polyadenylation signal
   2971..2987    -  protein_bind   lac operator: The lac repressor binds to the lac operator to inhibit transcription in E. coli. This inhibition can be relieved by adding lactose or isopropyl-β-D-thiogalactopyranoside (IPTG). lac repressor encoded by lacI
   2995..3025    -  promoter       lac promoter: promoter for the E. coli lac operon
   3040..3061    -  protein_bind   CAP binding site: CAP binding activates transcription in the presence of cAMP. E. coli catabolite activator protein
   3074..3166    -  CDS            lacI (fragment): lac repressor; lacI; The lac repressor binds to the lac operator to inhibit transcription in E. coli. This inhibition can be relieved by adding lactose or isopropyl-β-D-thiogalactopyranoside (IPTG).
   3349..3937    -  rep_origin     ori: high-copy-number ColE1/pMB1/pBR322/pUC origin of replication
   4108..4968    -  CDS            AmpR: β-lactamase; bla; confers resistance to ampicillin, carbenicillin, and related antibiotics
   4969..5073    -  promoter       AmpR promoter: bla
