[The description below was written by a language model from this plasmid's Addgene catalogue record and pLannotate feature annotations shown in this document.]
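Description:
pHIE047 ZF43x3-S mKate2 (TUPV1) is a 5.1 kb mammalian expression and synthetic biology plasmid from the COMET toolkit for building customizable genetic programs in mammalian cells. It is a transcription unit positioning vector (TUPV, position 1) in a mammalian modular cloning (mMoClo) scheme, derived from the pPD561 TUPV1 CAG backbone. The original promoter has been exchanged for a synthetic zinc-finger-responsive promoter, cloned between BglII and NheI sites that are both retained. In E. coli it replicates from a high-copy ColE1/pUC-type origin and is selected with ampicillin through the AmpR (β-lactamase) gene and its native promoter. An f1 phage origin is also present.

The payload is a reporter transcription unit. The ZF43x3-Spaced promoter is, judging by its name, three spaced binding sites for the ZF43 zinc finger domain. The annotation software does not detect these sites themselves, but it does find a fragment of a minimal TATA-box promoter with low basal activity just upstream of the coding sequence. This promoter drives mKate2, a monomeric, rapidly maturing red fluorescent protein, and the transcript is terminated by the bovine growth hormone polyadenylation signal. Red fluorescence should therefore depend on a cognate ZF43-based synthetic transcription factor supplied in trans, making the plasmid a readout for such regulators.

The backbone also carries an SV40 early promoter followed by only a short fragment of the ble (bleomycin/zeocin resistance) gene and an SV40 poly(A) signal. No intact mammalian selection marker is annotated. Remnant lac promoter/operator, lacI and cloning-site fragments are also present.
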