Addgene plasmid #138727: pHIE047 ZF43x3-S mKate2 (TUPV1)
Purpose: mMoClo TUPV, with ZF43x3-S promoter and mKate2 in the MCS
Depositing lab: Joshua Leonard. Depositing organization: Northwestern University. Publication: The COMET toolkit for composing customizable genetic programs in mammalian cells. Donahue PS, Draut JW, Muldoon JJ, Edelstein HI, Bagheri N, Leonard JN. Nat Commun. 2020 Feb 7;11(1):779. doi: 10.1038/s41467-019-14147-5. PubMed 32034124.
Backbone
  Vector backbone: pPD561 TUPV1 CAG
  Vector type: Mammalian Expression, Synthetic Biology
Growth in bacteria
  Bacterial resistance: Ampicillin, 100 μg/mL
  Growth temperature: 37°C
  Growth strain: DH5alpha
  Copy number: High Copy
Gene/Insert
  Gene/Insert name: ZF43x3-Spaced
  Species: Synthetic
  Promoter: ZF43x3-Spaced
  Cloning method: Restriction Enzyme; 5′ cloning site BglII (not destroyed); 3′ cloning site NheI (not destroyed)
  Sequencing primers: 5′ CGACACGGAAATGTTGAATAC; 3′ TAGAAGGCACAGTCGAGG
Terms and licenses: Academic/Nonprofit Terms; Industry Terms: Not Available to Industry
Depositor comments: Leonard lab plasmid reference number: L1529
How to cite: pHIE047 ZF43x3-S mKate2 (TUPV1) was a gift from Joshua Leonard (Addgene plasmid # 138727 ; http://n2t.net/addgene:138727 ; RRID:Addgene_138727)
