>Addgene plasmid #138727 | pHIE047 ZF43x3-S mKate2 (TUPV1) | depositor partial sequence | sequence record 268113 | ZF43x3-Spaced promoter
AGATCTGAATTAGAGTGAGGACAATCGTATACAAGTAGATCCAGAGTGAGGACTACCTATAGAAGTAAGA
GTGAGGACAATCGTATACAAGTAGATCCCTCTAGAGGGTATATAATGGGGGCCACTAGTCTACTACCAGA
GCTCATCGCTAGC
